>Addgene plasmid #126863 | pre_IV_RFP_1317_v1 | addgene full sequence | sequence record 250061 | Addgene NGS Result
CCATCGCCCTGATAGACGGTTTTTCGCCCTTTGACGTTGGAGTCCACGTTCTTT
[37 nt withheld, positions 55-91]
ACCCTATCTCGGGCAAGCTTGTCACAGAGACGCAATACGCAAACCGCCTCTCCCCGCGCGTTGGCCGATT
CATTAATGCAGCTGGCACGACAGGTTTCCCGACTGGAAAGCGGGCAGTGAGCGCAACGCAATTAATGTGA
GTTAGCTCACTCATTAGGCACCCCAGGCTTTACACTTTATGCTTCCGGCTCGTATGTTGTGTGGAATTGT
GAGCGGATAACAATTTCACACATACTAGAGAAAGAGGAGAAATACTAGATGGCTTCCTCCGAAGACGTTA
TCAAAGAGTTCATGCGTTTCAAAGTTCGTATGGAAGGTTCCGTTAACGGTCACGAGTTCGAAATCGAAGG
TGAAGGTGAAGGTCGTCCGTACGAAGGTACCCAGACCGCTAAACTGAAAGTTACCAAAGGTGGTCCGCTG
CCGTTCGCTTGGGACATCCTGTCCCCGCAGTTCCAGTACGGTTCCAAAGCTTACGTTAAACACCCGGCTG
ACATCCCGGACTACCTGAAACTGTCCTTCCCGGAAGGTTTCAAATGGGAACGTGTTATGAACTTCGAAGA
CGGTGGTGTTGTTACCGTTACCCAGGACTCCTCCCTGCAAGACGGTGAGTTCATCTACAAAGTTAAACTG
CGTGGTACCAACTTCCCGTCCGACGGTCCGGTTATGCAGAAAAAAACCATGGGTTGGGAAGCTTCCACCG
AACGTATGTACCCGGAAGACGGTGCTCTGAAAGGTGAAATCAAAATGCGTCTGAAACTGAAAGACGGTGG
TCACTACGACGCTGAAGTTAAAACCACCTACATGGCTAAAAAACCGGTTCAGCTGCCGGGTGCTTACAAA
ACCGACATCAAACTGGACATCACCTCCCACAACGAAGACTACACCATCGTTGAACAGTACGAACGTGCTG
AAGGTCGTCACTCCACCGGTGCTTAATAACGCTGATAGTGCTAGTGTAGATCGCTACTAGAGCCAGGCAT
CAAATAAAACGAAAGGCTCAGTCGAAAGACTGGGCCTTTCGTTTTATCTGTTGTTTGTCGGTGAACGCTC
TCTACTAGAGTCACACTGGCTCACCTTCGGGTGGGCCTTTCTGCGTTTATACGTCTCTCATTGACCGGGA
[89 nt withheld, positions 1212-1300]
CGGGATCGGAATTCCGGCCATCGCCCTGATAGACGGTTTTTCGCCCTTTGACGTTGGAGTCCACGTTCTT
TAATAGTGGACTCTTGTTCCAAACTGGAAAACGTCTAGCGGTATCAGCTCACTCAAAGGCGGTAATACGG
TTATCCACAGAATCAGGGGATAACGCAGGAAAGAACATGTGAGCAAAAGGCCAGCAAAAGGCCAGGAACC
GTAAAAAGGCCGCGTTGCTGGCGTTTTTCCACAGGCTCCGCCCCCCTGACGAGCATCACAAAAATCGACG
CTCAAGTCAGAGGTGGCGAAACCCGACAGGACTATAAAGATACCAGGCGTTTCCCCCTGGAAGCTCCCTC
GTGCGCTCTCCTGTTCCGACCCTGCCGCTTACCGGATACCTGTCCGCCTTTCTCCCTTCGGGAAGCGTGG
CGCTTTCTCATAGCTCACGCTGTAGGTATCTCAGTTCGGTGTAGGTCGTTCGCTCCAAGCTGGGCTGTGT
GCACGAACCCCCCGTTCAGCCCGACCGCTGCGCCTTATCCGGTAACTATCGTCTTGAGTCCAACCCGGTA
AGACACGACTTATCGCCACTGGCAGCAGCCACTGGTAACAGGATTAGCAGAGCGAGGTATGTAGGCGGTG
CTACAGAGTTCTTGAAGTGGTGGCCTAACTACGGCTACACTAGAAGAACAGTATTTGGTATCTGCGCTCT
GCTGAAGCCAGTTACCTTCGGAAAAAGAGTTGGTAGCTCTTGATCCGGCAAACAAACCACCGCTGGTAGC
GGTGGTTTTTTTGTTTGCAAGCAGCAGATTACGCGCAGAAAAAAAGGATCTCAAGAAGATCCTTTGATCT
TTTCTACGGGGTCTGACGCTCAGTGGAACGAAAACTCACGTTAAGGGATTTTGGTCATGAGATTATCAAA
AAGGATCTTCACCTAGATCCTTTTAAATTAAAAATGAAGTTTTAAATCAATCTAAAGTATATATGAGTAA
ACTTGGTCTGACAGTTACCAATGCTTAATCAGTGAGGCACCTATCTCAGCGATCTGTCTATTTCGTTCAT
CCATAGTTGCCTGACTCCCCGTCGTGTAGATAACTACGATACGGGAGGGCTTACCATCTGGCCCCAGTGC
TGCAATGATACCGCGAGACCCACGCTCACCGGCTCCAGATTTATCAGCAATAAACCAGCCAGCCGGAAGG
GCCGAGCGCAGAAGTGGTCCTGCAACTTTATCCGCCTCCATCCAGTCTATTAATTGTTGCCGGGAAGCTA
GAGTAAGTAGTTCGCCAGTTAATAGTTTGCGCAACGTTGTTGCCATTGCTACAGGCATCGTGGTGTCACG
CTCGTCGTTTGGTATGGCTTCATTCAGCTCCGGTTCCCAACGATCAAGGCGAGTTACATGATCCCCCATG
TTGTGCAAAAAAGCGGTTAGCTCCTTCGGTCCTCCGATCGTTGTCAGAAGTAAGTTGGCCGCAGTGTTAT
CACTCATGGTTATGGCAGCACTGCATAATTCTCTTACTGTCATGCCATCCGTAAGATGCTTTTCTGTGAC
TGGTGAGTACTCAACCAAGTCATTCTGAGAATAGTGTATGCGGCGACCGAGTTGCTCTTGCCCGGCGTCA
ATACGGGATAATACCGCGCCACATAGCAGAACTTTAAAAGTGCTCATCATTGGAAAACGTTCTTCGGGGC
GAAAACTCTCAAGGATCTTACCGCTGTTGAGATCCAGTTCGATGTAACCCACTCGTGCACCCAACTGATC
TTCAGCATCTTTTACTTTCACCAGCGTTTCTGGGTGAGCAAAAACAGGAAGGCAAAATGCCGCAAAAAAG
GGAATAAGGGCGACACGGAAATGTTGAATACTCATACTCTTCCTTTTTCAATATTATTGAAGCATTTATC
AGGGTTATTGTCTCATGAGCGGATACATATTTGAATGTATTTAGAAAAATAAACAAATAGGGGTTCCGCG
CACATTTCCCCGAAAAGTGCCACCTGACGTCTAAGAAACCATTATTATCATGACATTAACCTATAAAAAT
AGGCGTATCACGAGGCAGAATTTCAGCCTCC
Features (pLannotate 1.2.2; 13 found; start..end, strand, type, name):
      1..103     +  rep_origin     f1 ori (fragment) (sequence partly withheld): f1 bacteriophage origin of replication; arrow indicates direction of (+) strand synthesis
    124..211     +  CDS            lacI (fragment): lac repressor; lacI; The lac repressor binds to the lac operator to inhibit transcription in E. coli. This inhibition can be relieved by adding lactose or isopropyl-β-D-thiogalactopyranoside (IPTG).
    224..245     +  protein_bind   CAP binding site: CAP binding activates transcription in the presence of cAMP. E. coli catabolite activator protein
    260..290     +  promoter       lac promoter: promoter for the E. coli lac operon
    298..314     +  protein_bind   lac operator: The lac repressor binds to the lac operator to inhibit transcription in E. coli. This inhibition can be relieved by adding lactose or isopropyl-β-D-thiogalactopyranoside (IPTG). lac repressor encoded by lacI
    350..1024    +  CDS            mRFP1: mRFP1 is a basic (constitutively fluorescent) red fluorescent protein published in 2002, derived from Discosoma sp.. It is reported to be a somewhat slowly-maturing monomer with low acid sensitivity.
   1072..1143    +  terminator     rrnB T1 terminator: transcription terminator T1 from the E. coli rrnB gene
   1159..1186    +  terminator     T7Te terminator: phage T7 early transcription terminator
   1212..1300    +  rep_origin     f1 ori (fragment) (sequence withheld): f1 bacteriophage origin of replication; arrow indicates direction of (+) strand synthesis
   1316..1399    +  rep_origin     f1 ori (fragment): f1 bacteriophage origin of replication; arrow indicates direction of (+) strand synthesis
   1536..2124    -  rep_origin     ori: high-copy-number ColE1/pMB1/pBR322/pUC origin of replication
   2295..3155    -  CDS            AmpR: β-lactamase; bla; confers resistance to ampicillin, carbenicillin, and related antibiotics
   3156..3260    -  promoter       AmpR promoter: bla
