[The description below was written by a language model from this plasmid's Addgene catalogue record and pLannotate feature annotations shown in this document.]
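Description:
pre_IV_RFP_1317_v1 is a synthetic-biology plasmid built on the high-copy pSB1A3 backbone and designed as a precursor for producing a custom 1317-base single-stranded DNA scaffold for DNA origami. It is propagated in E. coli through a ColE1/pUC-type origin of replication and selected with ampicillin via a β-lactamase (AmpR) gene driven by its own promoter. The sequenced record is 3,361 nt, and the catalogue lists a synthetic insert of 2,057 bp; the cloning sites used are not recorded.

The payload is a bacterial red fluorescent reporter cassette. It comprises a short lacI remnant, a CAP binding site, the lac promoter and the lac operator, followed by the mRFP1 coding sequence and a double terminator (rrnB T1 and T7Te). This arrangement matches the standard RFP expression cassette commonly carried in pSB1-series vectors and gives colonies a visible red colour.

The cassette is bracketed by partial f1 bacteriophage origin sequences in the same orientation, with one fragment upstream at the start of the record and two adjacent fragments downstream of the terminators. Split f1 origin elements of this kind can act as initiation and termination signals for phage-type rolling-circle (+) strand synthesis. The segment between them, rather than the whole plasmid, would then be copied as single-stranded DNA when helper functions are supplied. The spacing of these fragments is consistent with the stated 1317-base scaffold containing the RFP gene, though the record does not give the exact scaffold boundaries or the production method. The associated publication title points to use in making design-specific, custom-length origami scaffolds.
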