Addgene plasmid #126863: pre_IV_RFP_1317_v1
Purpose: 1317 b scaffold based on pSB1A3 backbone with RFP gene as insert
Depositing lab: Hendrik Dietz. Depositing organization: Technische Universitaet Muenchen (TUM). Publication: Custom-Size, Functional, and Durable DNA Origami with Design-Specific Scaffolds. Engelhardt FAS, Praetorius F, Wachauf CH, Bruggenthies G, Kohler F, Kick B, Kadletz KL, Pham PN, Behler KL, Gerling T, Dietz H. ACS Nano. 2019 Apr 22. doi: 10.1021/acsnano.9b01025. PubMed 30990672.
Backbone
  Vector backbone: pSB1A3
  Backbone manufacturer: Idem parts registry
  Vector type: Synthetic Biology
Growth in bacteria
  Bacterial resistance: Ampicillin, 100 μg/mL
  Growth temperature: 37°C
  Growth strain: DH5alpha
  Copy number: High Copy
Gene/Insert
  Gene/Insert name: IV_RFP_1317_v1
  Species: Synthetic
  Insert size (bp): 2057
  Cloning method: Restriction Enzyme; 5′ cloning site Unknown (unknown if destroyed); 3′ cloning site Unknown (unknown if destroyed)
  Sequencing primers: 5′ attaccgcctttgagtgagc; 3′ tgccacctgacgtctaagaa
Terms and licenses: Academic/Nonprofit Terms; Industry Terms: Not Available to Industry
How to cite: pre_IV_RFP_1317_v1 was a gift from Hendrik Dietz (Addgene plasmid # 126863 ; http://n2t.net/addgene:126863 ; RRID:Addgene_126863)
