>Addgene plasmid #126863 | pre_IV_RFP_1317_v1 | depositor partial sequence | sequence record 242673 | ssDNA
ACCAACTTCCCGTCCGACGGTCCGGTTATGCAGAAAAAAACCATGGGTTGGGAAGCTTCCACCGAACGTA
TGTACCCGGAAGACGGTGCTCTGAAAGGTGAAATCAAAATGCGTCTGAAACTGAAAGACGGTGGTCACTA
CGACGCTGAAGTTAAAACCACCTACATGGCTAAAAAACCGGTTCAGCTGCCGGGTGCTTACAAAACCGAC
ATCAAACTGGACATCACCTCCCACAACGAAGACTACACCATCGTTGAACAGTACGAACGTGCTGAAGGTC
GTCACTCCACCGGTGCTTAATAACGCTGATAGTGCTAGTGTAGATCGCTACTAGAGCCAGGCATCAAATA
AAACGAAAGGCTCAGTCGAAAGACTGGGCCTTTCGTTTTATCTGTTGTTTGTCGGTGAACGCTCTCTACT
AGAGTCACACTGGCTCACCTTCGGGTGGGCCTTTCTGCGTTTATACGTCTCTCATTGACCGGGA
[89 nt withheld, positions 485-573]
CGGGATCGGAATTCCGGCCATCGCCCTGATAGACGGTTTTTCGCCCTTTGACGTTGGAGTCCACGTTCTT
T
[37 nt withheld, positions 645-681]
ACCCTATCTCGGGCAAGCTTGTCACAGAGACGCAATACGCAAACCGCCTCTCCCCGCGCGTTGGCCGATT
CATTAATGCAGCTGGCACGACAGGTTTCCCGACTGGAAAGCGGGCAGTGAGCGCAACGCAATTAATGTGA
GTTAGCTCACTCATTAGGCACCCCAGGCTTTACACTTTATGCTTCCGGCTCGTATGTTGTGTGGAATTGT
GAGCGGATAACAATTTCACACATACTAGAGAAAGAGGAGAAATACTAGATGGCTTCCTCCGAAGACGTTA
TCAAAGAGTTCATGCGTTTCAAAGTTCGTATGGAAGGTTCCGTTAACGGTCACGAGTTCGAAATCGAAGG
TGAAGGTGAAGGTCGTCCGTACGAAGGTACCCAGACCGCTAAACTGAAAGTTACCAAAGGTGGTCCGCTG
CCGTTCGCTTGGGACATCCTGTCCCCGCAGTTCCAGTACGGTTCCAAAGCTTACGTTAAACACCCGGCTG
ACATCCCGGACTACCTGAAACTGTCCTTCCCGGAAGGTTTCAAATGGGAACGTGTTATGAACTTCGAAGA
CGGTGGTGTTGTTACCGTTACCCAGGACTCCTCCCTGCAAGACGGTGAGTTCATCTACAAAGTTAAACTG
CGTGGT
